Addgene plasmid #209915: pPBbleo-TGFa-EREG-ScNeo
Purpose: To express the chimeric protein of TGFα and EREG, which a recombinant TGFα protein fused extracellularly to the mScarlet and a recombinant Epiregulin protein fused intracellularly to the mNeonGreen
Depositing lab: Michiyuki Matsuda. Depositing organization: Kyoto University, Graduate School of Biostudies. Publication: Low-affinity ligands of the epidermal growth factor receptor are long-range signal transmitters in collective cell migration of epithelial cells. Deguchi E, Lin S, Hirayama D, Matsuda K, Tanave A, Sumiyama K, Tsukiji S, Otani T, Furuse M, Sorkin A, Matsuda M, Terai K. Cell Rep. 2024 Nov 14;43(11):114986. doi: 10.1016/j.celrep.2024.114986. PubMed 39546398.
Backbone
  Vector backbone: pPBbleo
  Backbone size w/o insert (bp): 6700
  Total vector size (bp): 8676
  Vector type: Mammalian Expression
  Selectable markers: Zeocin
Growth in bacteria
  Bacterial resistance: Ampicillin, 100 μg/mL
  Growth temperature: 37°C
  Growth strain: DH5alpha
  Copy number: Unknown
Gene/Insert
  Gene/Insert name: TGFa-EREG-ScNeo
  Species: H. sapiens (human)
  Insert size (bp): 1941
  Entrez Gene: EREG (a.k.a. EPR, ER, Ep); TGFA (a.k.a. TFGA)
  Tag / fusion protein: mScarlet; HA tag; GGGSGGGS linker; mNeonGreen
Terms and licenses: Academic/Nonprofit Terms; Industry Terms: Not Available to Industry
How to cite: pPBbleo-TGFa-EREG-ScNeo was a gift from Michiyuki Matsuda (Addgene plasmid # 209915 ; http://n2t.net/addgene:209915 ; RRID:Addgene_209915)
