[The description below was written by a language model from this plasmid's Addgene catalogue record and pLannotate feature annotations shown in this document.]
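Description:
pPBbleo-TGFa-EREG-ScNeo is a mammalian expression plasmid of about 8.7 kb built on the pPBbleo backbone. It is propagated in E. coli through a high-copy ColE1/pUC-type origin with ampicillin resistance. It also carries an f1 origin and cloning-vector remnants such as lacZα and lacI fragments, lac promoter/operator elements, and T7 and T3 promoters. The backbone name suggests a piggyBac transposon vector, but the feature table annotates no transposon terminal repeats, so the record does not confirm transposase-mediated integration.

The payload is driven by a CAG-type promoter, made up of the CMV enhancer, the chicken β-actin promoter and a chimeric β-actin/β-globin intron. It encodes a roughly 1.9 kb chimeric human EGFR-ligand precursor. The annotated order is an N-terminal TGFα fragment, mScarlet, a second TGFα fragment, then mNeonGreen. The catalogue also lists an HA tag and a flexible glycine-serine linker. According to the stated purpose, mScarlet sits in the extracellular part of the TGFα portion and mNeonGreen is fused to the intracellular part of epiregulin (EREG). The automated annotation does not call an EREG segment. It presumably lies in the short unannotated stretch between the second TGFα fragment and mNeonGreen, but the table does not show this.

Downstream, an EMCV IRES links the bleomycin-resistance gene (Sh ble) to the same transcript, which ends at a bGH polyadenylation signal, so Zeocin selection enriches for cells expressing the fusion. With red and green fluorophores on opposite sides of the membrane, the design would allow the ectodomain and the cytoplasmic remnant to be followed separately. This fits the associated study of EGFR ligands as signal transmitters in collective epithelial cell migration.
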