Features (pLannotate 1.2.2; 26 found; start..end, strand, type, name):
     30..458     -  rep_origin     f1 ori (sequence partly withheld): f1 bacteriophage origin of replication; arrow indicates direction of (+) strand synthesis
    463..618     -  CDS            lacZα (fragment): LacZα fragment of β-galactosidase; lacZ fragment
    626..644     +  promoter       T7 promoter: promoter for bacteriophage T7 RNA polymerase
   1011..1390    +  enhancer       CMV enhancer: human cytomegalovirus immediate early enhancer
   1392..1667    +  promoter       chicken β-actin promoter: No description available
   1668..2684    +  intron         chimeric intron: chimera between introns from chicken β-actin and rabbit β-globin
   2757..2906    +  CDS            TGFA (fragment): TGFA_HUMAN - Experimental evidence at protein level: Swiss-Prot protein existence level 1. TGF alpha is a mitogenic polypeptide that is able to bind to the EGF receptor/EGFR and to act synergistically with TGF beta to promote anchorage-independent cell proliferation in soft agar. From Homo sapiens (Human).
   2913..3608    +  CDS            mScarlet: mScarlet is a basic (constitutively fluorescent) red fluorescent protein published in 2016, derived from synthetic construct. It has moderate acid sensitivity.
   3633..3902    +  CDS            TGFA (fragment): TGFA_HUMAN - Experimental evidence at protein level: Swiss-Prot protein existence level 1. TGF alpha is a mitogenic polypeptide that is able to bind to the EGF receptor/EGFR and to act synergistically with TGF beta to promote anchorage-independent cell proliferation in soft agar. From Homo sapiens (Human).
   3987..4694    +  CDS            mNeonGreen: mNeonGreen is a basic (constitutively fluorescent) green/yellow fluorescent protein published in 2013, derived from Branchiostoma lanceolatum. It is reported to be a very rapidly-maturing monomer with moderate acid sensitivity.
   4789..5359    +  misc_feature   IRES2: internal ribosome entry site (IRES) of the encephalomyocarditis virus (EMCV)
   5353..5727    +  CDS            BleoR: antibiotic-binding protein; Sh ble from Streptoalloteichus hindustanus; confers resistance to bleomycin, phleomycin, and Zeocin™
   5773..5997    +  polyA_signal   bGH poly(A) signal: bovine growth hormone polyadenylation signal
   6001..6017    +  promoter       SV40 promoter (fragment): SV40 enhancer and early promoter
   6068..6084    -  protein_bind   lac operator: The lac repressor binds to the lac operator to inhibit transcription in E. coli. This inhibition can be relieved by adding lactose or isopropyl-β-D-thiogalactopyranoside (IPTG). lac repressor encoded by lacI
   6092..6122    -  promoter       lac promoter: promoter for the E. coli lac operon
   6137..6158    -  protein_bind   CAP binding site: CAP binding activates transcription in the presence of cAMP. E. coli catabolite activator protein
   6171..6210    -  CDS            lacI (fragment): lac repressor; lacI; The lac repressor binds to the lac operator to inhibit transcription in E. coli. This inhibition can be relieved by adding lactose or isopropyl-β-D-thiogalactopyranoside (IPTG).
   6495..6513    -  promoter       T3 promoter: promoter for bacteriophage T3 RNA polymerase
   6558..6574    -  protein_bind   lac operator: The lac repressor binds to the lac operator to inhibit transcription in E. coli. This inhibition can be relieved by adding lactose or isopropyl-β-D-thiogalactopyranoside (IPTG). lac repressor encoded by lacI
   6582..6612    -  promoter       lac promoter: promoter for the E. coli lac operon
   6627..6648    -  protein_bind   CAP binding site: CAP binding activates transcription in the presence of cAMP. E. coli catabolite activator protein
   6661..6753    -  CDS            lacI (fragment): lac repressor; lacI; The lac repressor binds to the lac operator to inhibit transcription in E. coli. This inhibition can be relieved by adding lactose or isopropyl-β-D-thiogalactopyranoside (IPTG).
   6936..7524    -  rep_origin     ori: high-copy-number ColE1/pMB1/pBR322/pUC origin of replication
   7695..8555    -  CDS            AmpR: β-lactamase; bla; confers resistance to ampicillin, carbenicillin, and related antibiotics
   8556..8660    -  promoter       AmpR promoter: bla
>Addgene plasmid #209915 | pPBbleo-TGFa-EREG-ScNeo | addgene full sequence | sequence record 416705 | Addgene NGS Result
CTAAATTGTAAGCGTTAATATTTTGTTAAAATTCGCGTTAAATTTTTGTTAAATCAGCTCATTTTTTAAC
CAATAGGCCGAAATCGGCAAAATCCCTTATAAATCAAAAGAATAGACCGAGATAGGGT
[37 nt withheld, positions 129-165]
AAAGAACGTGGACTCCAACGTCAAAGG
[49 nt withheld, positions 193-241]
T
[91 nt withheld, positions 243-333]
G
[124 nt withheld, positions 335-458]
CCCATTCGCCATTCAGGCTGCGCAACTGTTGGGAAGGGCGATCGGTGCGGGCCTCTTCGCTATTACGCCA
GCTGGCGAAAGGGGGATGTGCTGCAAGGCGATTAAGTTGGGTAACGCCAGGGTTTTCCCAGTCACGACGT
TGTAAAACGACGGCCAGTGAGCGCGCGTAATACGACTCACTATAGGGCGAATTGGGGCGCGCCATTCTAG
ATTAACCCTAGAAAGATAGTCTGCGTAAAATTGACGCATGCATTCTTGAAATATTGCTCTCTCTTTCTAA
ATAGCGCGAATCCGTCGCTGTGCATTTAGGACATCTCAGTCGCCGCTTGGAGCTCCCGTGAGGCGTGCTT
GTCAATGCGGTAAGTGTCACTGATTTTGAACTATAACGACCGCGTGAGTCAAAATGACGCATGATTATCT
TTTACGTGACTTTTAAGATTTAACTCATACGATAATTATATTGTTATTTCATGTTCTACTTACGTGATAA
CTTATTATATATATATTTTCTTGTTATAGATATCAACTAGAATGCTAGCATGGGCCCATCTCGACATTGA
TTATTGACTAGTTATTAATAGTAATCAATTACGGGGTCATTAGTTCATAGCCCATATATGGAGTTCCGCG
TTACATAACTTACGGTAAATGGCCCGCCTGGCTGACCGCCCAACGACCCCCGCCCATTGACGTCAATAAT
GACGTATGTTCCCATAGTAACGCCAATAGGGACTTTCCATTGACGTCAATGGGTGGAGTATTTACGGTAA
ACTGCCCACTTGGCAGTACATCAAGTGTATCATATGCCAAGTACGCCCCCTATTGACGTCAATGACGGTA
AATGGCCCGCCTGGCATTATGCCCAGTACATGACCTTATGGGACTTTCCTACTTGGCAGTACATCTACGT
ATTAGTCATCGCTATTACCATGGTCGAGGTGAGCCCCACGTTCTGCTTCACTCTCCCCATCTCCCCCCCC
TCCCCACCCCCAATTTTGTATTTATTTATTTTTTAATTATTTTGTGCAGCGATGGGGGCGGGGGGGGGGG
GGGCGCGCGCCAGGCGGGGCGGGGCGGGGCGGGGGGCGGGGCGGGGCGAGGCGGAGAGGTGCGGCGGCAG
CCAATCAGAGCGGCGCGCTCCGAAAGTTTCCTTTTATGGCGAGGCGGCGGCGGCGGCGGCCCTATAAAAA
GCGAAGCGCGCGGCGGGCGGGAGTCGCTGCGCGCTGCCTTCGCCCCGTGCCCCGCTCCGCCGCCGCCTCG
CGCCGCCCGCCCCGGCTCTGACTGACCGCGTTACTCCCACAGGTGAGCGGGCGGGACGGCCCTTCTCCTC
CGGGCTGTAATTAGCGCTTGGTTTAATGACGGCTTGTTTCTTTTCTGTGGCTGCGTGAAAGCCTTGAGGG
GCTCCGGGAGGGCCCTTTGTGCGGGGGGAGCGGCTCGGGGGGTGCGTGCGTGTGTGTGTGCGTGGGGAGC
GCCGCGTGCGGCTCCGCGCTGCCCGGCGGCTGTGAGCGCTGCGGGCGCGGCGCGGGGCTTTGTGCGCTCC
GCAGTGTGCGCGAGGGGAGCGCGGCCGGGGGCGGTGCCCCGCGGTGCGGGGGGGGCTGCGAGGGGAACAA
AGGCTGCGTGCGGGGTGTGTGCGTGGGGGGGTGAGCAGGGGGTGTGGGCGCGTCGGTCGGGCTGCAACCC
CCCCTGCACCCCCCTCCCCGAGTTGCTGAGCACGGCCCGGCTTCGGGTGCGGGGCTCCGTACGGGGCGTG
GCGCGGGGCTCGCCGTGCCGGGCGGGGGGTGGCGGCAGGTGGGGGTGCCGGGCGGGGCGGGGCCGCCTCG
GGCCGGGGAGGGCTCGGGGGAGGGGCGCGGCGGCCCCCGGAGCGCCGGCGGCTGTCGAGGCGCGGCGAGC
CGCAGCCATTGCCTTTTATGGTAATCGTGCGAGAGGGCGCAGGGACTTCCTTTGTCCCAAATCTGTGCGG
AGCCGAAATCTGGGAGGCGCCGCCGCACCCCCTCTAGCGGGCGCGGGGCGAAGCGGTGCGGCGCCGGCAG
GAAGGAAATGGGCGGGGAGGGCCTTCGTGCGTCGCCGCGCCGCCGTCCCCTTCTCCCTCTCCAGCCTCGG
GGCTGTCCGCGGGGGGACGGCTGCCTTCGGGGGGGACGGGGCAGGGCGGGGTTCGGCTTCTGGCGTGTGA
CCGGCGGCTCTAGAGCCTCTGCTAACCATGTTCATGCCTTCTTCTTTTTCCTACAGCTCCTGGGCAACGT
GCTGGTTATTGTGCTGTCTCATCATTTTGGCAAAGAATTGGGATCCGAATTCTCCACCATGGTCCCCTCG
GCTGGACAGCTCGCCCTGTTCGCTCTGGGTATTGTGTTGGCTGCGTGCCAGGCCTTGGAGAACAGCACGT
CCCCGCTGAGTGCAGACCCGCCCGTGGCTGCAGCAGTGGTGTCCCATTACCCATACGATGTTCCGGATTA
CGCTATGGTGAGCAAGGGCGAGGCAGTGATCAAGGAGTTCATGCGGTTCAAGGTGCACATGGAGGGCTCC
ATGAACGGCCACGAGTTCGAGATCGAGGGCGAGGGCGAGGGCCGCCCCTACGAGGGCACCCAGACCGCCA
AGCTGAAGGTGACCAAGGGTGGCCCCCTGCCCTTCTCCTGGGACATCCTGTCCCCTCAGTTCATGTACGG
CTCCAGGGCCTTCACCAAGCACCCCGCCGACATCCCCGACTACTATAAGCAGTCCTTCCCCGAGGGCTTC
AAGTGGGAGCGCGTGATGAACTTCGAGGACGGCGGCGCCGTGACCGTGACCCAGGACACCTCCCTGGAGG
ACGGCACCCTGATCTACAAGGTGAAGCTCCGCGGCACCAACTTCCCTCCTGACGGCCCCGTAATGCAGAA
GAAGACAATGGGCTGGGAAGCGTCCACCGAGCGGTTGTACCCCGAGGACGGCGTGCTGAAGGGCGACATT
AAGATGGCCCTGCGCCTGAAGGACGGAGGCCGCTACCTGGCGGACTTCAAGACCACCTACAAGGCCAAGA
AGCCCGTGCAGATGCCCGGCGCCTACAACGTCGACCGCAAGTTGGACATCACCTCCCACAACGAGGACTA
CACCGTGGTGGAACAGTACGAACGCTCCGAGGGCCGCCACTCCACCGGCGGCATGGACGAGCTGTACAAG
GGTGGTGGTAGTGGTGGTGGTTCAGTGTCCCATTTTAATGACTGCCCAGATTCCCACACTCAGTTCTGCT
TCCATGGAACCTGCAGGTTTTTGGTGCAGGAGGACAAGCCAGCATGTGTCTGCCATTCTGGGTACGTTGG
TGCACGCTGTGAGCATGCGGACCTCCTGGCCGTGGTGGCTGCCAGCCAGAAGAAGCAGGCCATCACCGCC
TTGGTGGTGGTCTCCATCGTGGCCCTGGCTGTCCTTATCATCACATGTGTGCTGATACACTGCTGCTTCT
GCAGATGGTACAGAAATCGAAAAAGTAAAGAACCAAAGAAGGAATATGAGAGAGTTACCTCAGGGGATCC
AGAGTTGCCGCAAGTCGGCGGATTCGAAATGGTAAGCAAGGGGGAGGAAGATAATATGGCTTCCCTTCCA
GCAACGCACGAATTGCATATCTTTGGAAGTATTAATGGAGTTGATTTCGACATGGTGGGGCAGGGTACGG
GAAACCCAAACGATGGCTATGAAGAACTTAACCTCAAGTCTACCAAAGGCGATCTCCAATTCTCACCCTG
GATATTGGTCCCACACATCGGCTACGGGTTCCATCAATACCTGCCTTATCCTGACGGGATGAGTCCTTTT
CAAGCTGCTATGGTTGACGGAAGTGGCTACCAAGTTCACCGCACAATGCAATTTGAGGATGGTGCATCTC
TTACGGTTAATTACCGATATACATATGAGGGTTCACACATCAAGGGGGAAGCTCAGGTCAAGGGCACTGG
ATTTCCCGCAGATGGCCCAGTTATGACCAATTCTCTGACCGCAGCCGATTGGTGTCGAAGCAAGAAGACC
TACCCTAACGACAAGACTATCATCTCAACCTTCAAATGGTCCTACACCACAGGTAACGGAAAGCGGTATA
GGTCTACAGCTCGGACAACATATACCTTTGCGAAGCCTATGGCCGCTAACTATTTGAAAAACCAACCGAT
GTATGTTTTTCGGAAGACCGAATTGAAACATTCAAAAACGGAGTTGAATTTCAAAGAGTGGCAGAAGGCA
TTCACCGACGTAATGGGTATGGATGAGTTGTATAAATAAGCGGCGGCCGCTCTAGAGTCGACGGGCCGCG
GTAACAATTGTTAACTAACTTAAGCTAGCAACGGTTTCCCTCTAGCGGGATCAATTCCGCCCCCCCCCCC
TAACGTTACTGGCCGAAGCCGCTTGGAATAAGGCCGGTGTGCGTTTGTCTATATGTTATTTTCCACCATA
TTGCCGTCTTTTGGCAATGTGAGGGCCCGGAAACCTGGCCCTGTCTTCTTGACGAGCATTCCTAGGGGTC
TTTCCCCTCTCGCCAAAGGAATGCAAGGTCTGTTGAATGTCGTGAAGGAAGCAGTTCCTCTGGAAGCTTC
TTGAAGACAAACAACGTCTGTAGCGACCCTTTGCAGGCAGCGGAACCCCCCACCTGGCGACAGGTGCCTC
TGCGGCCAAAAGCCACGTGTATAAGATACACCTGCAAAGGCGGCACAACCCCAGTGCCACGTTGTGAGTT
GGATAGTTGTGGAAAGAGTCAAATGGCTCTCCTCAAGCGTATTCAACAAGGGGCTGAAGGATGCCCAGAA
GGTACCCCATTGTATGGGATCTGATCTGGGGCCTCGGTGCACATGCTTTACATGTGTTTAGTCGAGGTTA
AAAAAACGTCTAGGCCCCCCGAACCACGGGGACGTGGTTTTCCTTTGAAAAACACGATAATACCATGGCC
AAGTTGACCAGTGCCGTTCCGGTGCTCACCGCGCGCGACGTCGCCGGAGCGGTCGAGTTCTGGACCGACC
GGCTCGGGTTCTCCCGGGACTTCGTGGAGGACGACTTCGCCGGTGTGGTCCGGGACGACGTGACCCTGTT
CATCAGCGCGGTCCAGGACCAGGTGGTGCCGGACAACACCCTGGCCTGGGTGTGGGTGCGCGGCCTGGAC
GAGCTGTACGCCGAGTGGTCGGAGGTCGTGTCCACGAACTTCCGGGACGCCTCCGGGCCGGCCATGACCG
AGATCGGCGAGCAGCCGTGGGGGCGGGAGTTCGCCCTGCGCGACCCGGCCGGCAACTGCGTGCACTTCGT
GGCCGAGGAGCAGGACTGAAAGTCGAGATGCATCGATGATCTAGAGCTCGCTGATCAGCCTCGACTGTGC
CTTCTAGTTGCCAGCCATCTGTTGTTTGCCCCTCCCCCGTGCCTTCCTTGACCCTGGAAGGTGCCACTCC
CACTGTCCTTTCCTAATAAAATGAGGAAATTGCATCGCATTGTCTGAGTAGGTGTCATTCTATTCTGGGG
GGTGGGGTGGGGCAGGACAGCAAGGGGGAGGATTGGGAAGACAATAGCAGGCATGCTGGGGATGCGGTGG
GCTCTATGGCTTCTGAGGCGGAAAGAACCTGCAGCCCAAGCTTGGCGTAATCATGGTCATAGCTGTTTCC
TGTGTGAAATTGTTATCCGCTCACAATTCCACACAACATACGAGCCGGAAGCATAAAGTGTAAAGCCTGG
GGTGCCTAATGAGTGAGCTAACTCACATTAATTGCGTTGCGCTCACTGCCCGCTTTCCAGTCGGGAAACC
TGTCGTGCCAGCGGATCTTAAAAGTTTTGTTACTTTATAGAAGAAATTTTGAGTTTTTGTTTTTTTTTAA
TAAATAAATAAACATAAATAAATTGTTTGTTGAATTTATTATTAGTATGTAAGTGTAAATATAATAAAAC
TTAATATCTATTCAAATTAATAAATAAACCTCGATATACAGACCGATAAAACACATGCGTCAATTTTACG
CATGATTATCTTTAACGTACGTCACAATATGATTATCTTTCTAGGGTTAATCTAGTATACGCGTTTAATT
AATCCAGCTTTTGTTCCCTTTAGTGAGGGTTAATTGCGCGCTTGGCGTAATCATGGTCATAGCTGTTTCC
TGTGTGAAATTGTTATCCGCTCACAATTCCACACAACATACGAGCCGGAAGCATAAAGTGTAAAGCCTGG
GGTGCCTAATGAGTGAGCTAACTCACATTAATTGCGTTGCGCTCACTGCCCGCTTTCCAGTCGGGAAACC
TGTCGTGCCAGCTGCATTAATGAATCGGCCAACGCGCGGGGAGAGGCGGTTTGCGTATTGGGCGCTCTTC
CGCTTCCTCGCTCACTGACTCGCTGCGCTCGGTCGTTCGGCTGCGGCGAGCGGTATCAGCTCACTCAAAG
GCGGTAATACGGTTATCCACAGAATCAGGGGATAACGCAGGAAAGAACATGTGAGCAAAAGGCCAGCAAA
AGGCCAGGAACCGTAAAAAGGCCGCGTTGCTGGCGTTTTTCCATAGGCTCCGCCCCCCTGACGAGCATCA
CAAAAATCGACGCTCAAGTCAGAGGTGGCGAAACCCGACAGGACTATAAAGATACCAGGCGTTTCCCCCT
GGAAGCTCCCTCGTGCGCTCTCCTGTTCCGACCCTGCCGCTTACCGGATACCTGTCCGCCTTTCTCCCTT
CGGGAAGCGTGGCGCTTTCTCATAGCTCACGCTGTAGGTATCTCAGTTCGGTGTAGGTCGTTCGCTCCAA
GCTGGGCTGTGTGCACGAACCCCCCGTTCAGCCCGACCGCTGCGCCTTATCCGGTAACTATCGTCTTGAG
TCCAACCCGGTAAGACACGACTTATCGCCACTGGCAGCAGCCACTGGTAACAGGATTAGCAGAGCGAGGT
ATGTAGGCGGTGCTACAGAGTTCTTGAAGTGGTGGCCTAACTACGGCTACACTAGAAGAACAGTATTTGG
TATCTGCGCTCTGCTGAAGCCAGTTACCTTCGGAAAAAGAGTTGGTAGCTCTTGATCCGGCAAACAAACC
ACCGCTGGTAGCGGTGGTTTTTTTGTTTGCAAGCAGCAGATTACGCGCAGAAAAAAAGGATCTCAAGAAG
ATCCTTTGATCTTTTCTACGGGGTCTGACGCTCAGTGGAACGAAAACTCACGTTAAGGGATTTTGGTCAT
GAGATTATCAAAAAGGATCTTCACCTAGATCCTTTTAAATTAAAAATGAAGTTTTAAATCAATCTAAAGT
ATATATGAGTAAACTTGGTCTGACAGTTACCAATGCTTAATCAGTGAGGCACCTATCTCAGCGATCTGTC
TATTTCGTTCATCCATAGTTGCCTGACTCCCCGTCGTGTAGATAACTACGATACGGGAGGGCTTACCATC
TGGCCCCAGTGCTGCAATGATACCGCGAGACCCACGCTCACCGGCTCCAGATTTATCAGCAATAAACCAG
CCAGCCGGAAGGGCCGAGCGCAGAAGTGGTCCTGCAACTTTATCCGCCTCCATCCAGTCTATTAATTGTT
GCCGGGAAGCTAGAGTAAGTAGTTCGCCAGTTAATAGTTTGCGCAACGTTGTTGCCATTGCTACAGGCAT
CGTGGTGTCACGCTCGTCGTTTGGTATGGCTTCATTCAGCTCCGGTTCCCAACGATCAAGGCGAGTTACA
TGATCCCCCATGTTGTGCAAAAAAGCGGTTAGCTCCTTCGGTCCTCCGATCGTTGTCAGAAGTAAGTTGG
CCGCAGTGTTATCACTCATGGTTATGGCAGCACTGCATAATTCTCTTACTGTCATGCCATCCGTAAGATG
CTTTTCTGTGACTGGTGAGTACTCAACCAAGTCATTCTGAGAATAGTGTATGCGGCGACCGAGTTGCTCT
TGCCCGGCGTCAATACGGGATAATACCGCGCCACATAGCAGAACTTTAAAAGTGCTCATCATTGGAAAAC
GTTCTTCGGGGCGAAAACTCTCAAGGATCTTACCGCTGTTGAGATCCAGTTCGATGTAACCCACTCGTGC
ACCCAACTGATCTTCAGCATCTTTTACTTTCACCAGCGTTTCTGGGTGAGCAAAAACAGGAAGGCAAAAT
GCCGCAAAAAAGGGAATAAGGGCGACACGGAAATGTTGAATACTCATACTCTTCCTTTTTCAATATTATT
GAAGCATTTATCAGGGTTATTGTCTCATGAGCGGATACATATTTGAATGTATTTAGAAAAATAAACAAAT
AGGGGTTCCGCGCACATTTCCCCGAAAAGTGCCAC
